Addgene plasmid #131883: pDONR221_RHBG
Purpose: Gateway entry clone with codon-optimized ORF sequence for subcloning into custom expression vectors
Depositing lab: RESOLUTE Consortium & Giulio Superti-Furga. Depositing organization: CeMM Research Center for Molecular Medicine. Publication: The RESOLUTE consortium: unlocking SLC transporters for drug discovery. Superti-Furga G, Lackner D, Wiedmer T, Ingles-Prieto A, Barbosa B, Girardi E, Goldmann U, Gurtl B, Klavins K, Klimek C, Lindinger S, Lineiro-Retes E, Muller AC, Onstein S, Redinger G, Reil D, Sedlyarov V, Wolf G, Crawford M, Everley R, ... Steppan CM. Nat Rev Drug Discov. 2020 Jul;19(7):429-430. doi: 10.1038/d41573-020-00056-6. PubMed 32265506.
Backbone
  Vector backbone: pDONR221
  Backbone manufacturer: Thermo Fisher Scientific
  Backbone size w/o insert (bp): 2550
  Vector type: Mammalian Expression
Growth in bacteria
  Bacterial resistance: Kanamycin, 50 μg/mL
  Growth temperature: 37°C
  Growth strain: Stbl3
  Copy number: High Copy
Gene/Insert
  Gene/Insert name: RHBG (alt name: SLC42A2)
  Species: H. sapiens (human)
  Insert size (bp): 1323
  Entrez Gene: RHBG (a.k.a. SLC42A2)
  Cloning method: Gateway Cloning
  Sequencing primers: 5′ M13-fwd; 3′ M13-rev
Terms and licenses: Academic/Nonprofit Terms; Industry Terms
Depositor comments: For more information on the full Resolute plasmid collection, please see www.addgene.org/depositor-collections/re-solute/. Please provide your feedback on this plasmid to the RESOLUTE consortium by filling out their RESOLUTE repository feedback form: https://forms.office.com/Pages/ResponsePage.aspx?id=0e05yklzmkS7rjFGQL4N7z4feCLQvEJAmVcOCM_u885UN1JJRko0Ukg4TVQwNTZLOUxPQVJWT1NHUCQlQCN0PWcu
How to cite: pDONR221_RHBG was a gift from RESOLUTE Consortium & Giulio Superti-Furga (Addgene plasmid # 131883 ; http://n2t.net/addgene:131883 ; RRID:Addgene_131883)
