[The description below was written by a language model from this plasmid's Addgene catalogue record and pLannotate feature annotations shown in this document.]
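Description:
pDONR221_RHBG is a Gateway entry clone built on the pDONR221 backbone (Thermo Fisher Scientific), carrying a codon-optimized open reading frame for human RHBG, also known as SLC42A2, which is annotated as a specific ammonium transporter. The full sequenced plasmid is 3,873 nt, and the 1,323 bp coding sequence sits between attL1 and attL2 recombination sites. It is propagated in E. coli from a high-copy ColE1/pUC-type origin and selected with kanamycin through the aph(3')-Ia (KanR) gene.

Although the catalogue lists the vector type as mammalian expression, the feature table shows no eukaryotic promoter, polyadenylation signal or tag associated with the ORF, which is consistent with its stated role as a shuttle clone rather than an expression plasmid. The attL sites allow an LR Clonase reaction to move the RHBG ORF in a defined orientation into any attR-containing destination vector, which then supplies the promoter, tags and selection markers. Upstream of attL1, rrnB T1 and T2 terminators insulate the insert from read-through transcription originating in the backbone. A T7 promoter lies just beyond attL2, pointing back toward the insert on the opposite strand. The short lacI and lacZα fragments detected are backbone remnants with no functional role, and M13 forward and reverse priming sites flanking the cassette are used for sequence verification. The plasmid belongs to a consortium collection of solute carrier (SLC) transporter clones intended to support functional study of these proteins and drug discovery, and it serves as the source of the RHBG ORF for subcloning into custom expression vectors.
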