Features (pLannotate 1.2.2; 10 found; start..end, strand, type, name):
    121..213     +  CDS            lacI (fragment): lac repressor; lacI; The lac repressor binds to the lac operator to inhibit transcription in E. coli. This inhibition can be relieved by adding lactose or isopropyl-β-D-thiogalactopyranoside (IPTG).
    268..295     -  terminator     rrnB T2 terminator: transcription terminator T2 from the E. coli rrnB gene
    427..470     +  terminator     rrnB T1 terminator: Escherichia coli rrnB; transcription terminator T1 from the E. coli rrnB gene
    517..553     -  CDS            lacZα (fragment): LacZα fragment of β-galactosidase; lacZ fragment
    569..668     +  protein_bind   attL1: mutant version of attL; recombination site for the Gateway® LR reaction LR Clonase™
    674..1996    +  CDS            RHBG: RHBG_HUMAN - Experimental evidence at protein level: Swiss-Prot protein existence level 1. Functions as a specific ammonium transporter. From Homo sapiens (Human).
   1998..2097    -  protein_bind   attL2: mutant version of attL; recombination site for the Gateway® LR reaction LR Clonase™
   2115..2133    -  promoter       T7 promoter: promoter for bacteriophage T7 RNA polymerase
   2267..3076    +  CDS            KanR: aminoglycoside phosphotransferase; aph(3')-Ia; confers resistance to kanamycin in bacteria or G418 (Geneticin®) in eukaryotes
   3223..3811    +  rep_origin     ori: high-copy-number ColE1/pMB1/pBR322/pUC origin of replication
>Addgene plasmid #131883 | pDONR221_RHBG | addgene full sequence | sequence record 259077 | Addgene NGS Result
CTTTCCTGCGTTATCCCCTGATTCTGTGGATAACCGTATTACCGCCTTTGAGTGAGCTGATACCGCTCGC
CGCAGCCGAACGACCGAGCGCAGCGAGTCAGTGAGCGAGGAAGCGGAAGAGCGCCCAATACGCAAACCGC
CTCTCCCCGCGCGTTGGCCGATTCATTAATGCAGCTGGCACGACAGGTTTCCCGACTGGAAAGCGGGCAG
TGAGCGCAACGCAATTAATACGCGTACCGCTAGCCAGGAAGAGTTTGTAGAAACGCAAAAAGGCCATCCG
TCAGGATGGCCTTCTGCTTAGTTTGATGCCTGGCAGTTTATGGCGGGCGTCCTGCCCGCCACCCTCCGGG
CCGTTGCTTCACAACGTTCAAATCCGCTCCCGGCGGATTTGTCCTACTCAGGAGAGCGTTCACCGACAAA
CAACAGATAAAACGAAAGGCCCAGTCTTCCGACTGAGCCTTTCGTTTTATTTGATGCCTGGCAGTTCCCT
ACTCTCGCGTTAACGCTAGCATGGATGTTTTCCCAGTCACGACGTTGTAAAACGACGGCCAGTCTTAAGC
TCGGGCCCCAAATAATGATTTTATTTTGACTGATAGTGACCTGTTCGTTGCAACACATTGATGAGCAATG
CTTTTTTATAATGCCAACTTTGTACAAAAAAGCAGGCTCCACCATGGCAGGAAGCCCTTCCAGGGCAGCA
GGCCGGAGACTGCAGCTGCCACTGCTGTGCCTGTTCCTGCAGGGAGCAACCGCCGTGCTGTTCGCCGTGT
TTGTGAGGTACAATCACAAGACAGACGCCGCCCTGTGGCACCGCTCTAACCACAGCAATGCCGACAACGA
GTTCTACTTTCGGTATCCCAGCTTTCAGGATGTGCACGCCATGGTGTTCGTGGGCTTCGGCTTTCTGATG
GTGTTTCTGCAGAGATATGGCTTCAGCTCCGTGGGCTTCACCTTTCTGCTGGCAGCCTTCGCCCTGCAGT
GGTCCACACTGGTGCAGGGCTTCCTGCACTCTTTTCACGGAGGACACATCCACGTGGGAGTGGAGTCCAT
GATCAATGCCGATTTTTGTGCAGGAGCCGTGCTGATCTCTTTCGGCGCCGTGCTGGGCAAGACCGGACCT
ACACAGCTGCTGCTGATGGCCCTGCTGGAGGTGGTGCTGTTTGGCATCAACGAGTTCGTGCTGCTGCACC
TGCTGGGCGTGCGGGACGCAGGAGGCTCCATGACCATCCACACATTCGGCGCCTACTTTGGCCTGGTGCT
GAGCAGGGTGCTGTATCGCCCACAGCTGGAGAAGTCCAAGCACAGACAGGGCAGCGTGTACCACTCCGAT
CTGTTTGCCATGATCGGCACCATCTTCCTGTGGATCTTTTGGCCCTCTTTCAATGCCGCCCTGACAGCCC
TGGGAGCAGGACAGCACAGGACCGCCCTGAACACATACTATTCTCTGGCAGCAAGCACCCTGGGCACATT
CGCCCTGTCCGCCCTGGTGGGAGAGGACGGCCGCCTGGATATGGTGCACATCCAGAATGCCGCCCTGGCA
GGAGGAGTGGTGGTGGGCACCTCTAGCGAGATGATGCTGACACCCTTTGGCGCCCTGGCAGCAGGCTTCC
TGGCAGGAACCGTGTCTACACTGGGCTACAAGTTCTTTACCCCCATCCTGGAGAGCAAGTTTAAGGTGCA
GGACACATGCGGCGTGCACAACCTGCACGGCATGCCTGGCGTGCTGGGCGCCCTGCTGGGCGTGCTGGTG
GCAGGCCTGGCCACCCACGAGGCCTATGGCGATGGCCTGGAGAGCGTGTTCCCTCTGATCGCAGAGGGAC
AGAGGTCCGCCACCTCTCAGGCCATGCACCAGCTGTTCGGCCTGTTTGTGACACTGATGTTTGCAAGCGT
GGGAGGAGGACTGGGAGGACTGCTGCTGAAGCTGCCATTCCTGGACTCCCCACCTAGGCTGCCAGCCCTG
AGAGGACCCTCCTCTCTGGCCGGCGCCTGGCGCGCCGACCCAGCTTTCTTGTACAAAGTTGGCATTATAA
GAAAGCATTGCTTATCAATTTGTTGCAACGAACAGGTCACTATCAGTCAAAATAAAATCATTATTTGCCA
TCCAGCTGATATCCCCTATAGTGAGTCGTATTACATGGTCATAGCTGTTTCCTGGCAGCTCTGGCCCGTG
TCTCAAAATCTCTGATGTTACATTGCACAAGATAAAAATATATCATCATGAACAATAAAACTGTCTGCTT
ACATAAACAGTAATACAAGGGGTGTTATGAGCCATATTCAACGGGAAACGTCGAGGCCGCGATTAAATTC
CAACATGGATGCTGATTTATATGGGTATAAATGGGCTCGCGATAATGTCGGGCAATCAGGTGCGACAATC
TATCGCTTGTATGGGAAGCCCGATGCGCCAGAGTTGTTTCTGAAACATGGCAAAGGTAGCGTTGCCAATG
ATGTTACAGATGAGATGGTCAGACTAAACTGGCTGACGGAATTTATGCCTCTTCCGACCATCAAGCATTT
TATCCGTACTCCTGATGATGCATGGTTACTCACCACTGCGATCCCCGGAAAAACAGCATTCCAGGTATTA
GAAGAATATCCTGATTCAGGTGAAAATATTGTTGATGCGCTGGCAGTGTTCCTGCGCCGGTTGCATTCGA
TTCCTGTTTGTAATTGTCCTTTTAACAGCGATCGCGTATTTCGTCTCGCTCAGGCGCAATCACGAATGAA
TAACGGTTTGGTTGATGCGAGTGATTTTGATGACGAGCGTAATGGCTGGCCTGTTGAACAAGTCTGGAAA
GAAATGCATAAACTTTTGCCATTCTCACCGGATTCAGTCGTCACTCATGGTGATTTCTCACTTGATAACC
TTATTTTTGACGAGGGGAAATTAATAGGTTGTATTGATGTTGGACGAGTCGGAATCGCAGACCGATACCA
GGATCTTGCCATCCTATGGAACTGCCTCGGTGAGTTTTCTCCTTCATTACAGAAACGGCTTTTTCAAAAA
TATGGTATTGATAATCCTGATATGAATAAATTGCAGTTTCATTTGATGCTCGATGAGTTTTTCTAATCAG
AATTGGTTAATTGGTTGTAACACTGGCAGAGCATTACGCTGACTTGACGGGACGGCGCAAGCTCATGACC
AAAATCCCTTAACGTGAGTTACGCGTCGTTCCACTGAGCGTCAGACCCCGTAGAAAAGATCAAAGGATCT
TCTTGAGATCCTTTTTTTCTGCGCGTAATCTGCTGCTTGCAAACAAAAAAACCACCGCTACCAGCGGTGG
TTTGTTTGCCGGATCAAGAGCTACCAACTCTTTTTCCGAAGGTAACTGGCTTCAGCAGAGCGCAGATACC
AAATACTGTTCTTCTAGTGTAGCCGTAGTTAGGCCACCACTTCAAGAACTCTGTAGCACCGCCTACATAC
CTCGCTCTGCTAATCCTGTTACCAGTGGCTGCTGCCAGTGGCGATAAGTCGTGTCTTACCGGGTTGGACT
CAAGACGATAGTTACCGGATAAGGCGCAGCGGTCGGGCTGAACGGGGGGTTCGTGCACACAGCCCAGCTT
GGAGCGAACGACCTACACCGAACTGAGATACCTACAGCGTGAGCTATGAGAAAGCGCCACGCTTCCCGAA
GGGAGAAAGGCGGACAGGTATCCGGTAAGCGGCAGGGTCGGAACAGGAGAGCGCACGAGGGAGCTTCCAG
GGGGAAACGCCTGGTATCTTTATAGTCCTGTCGGGTTTCGCCACCTCTGACTTGAGCGTCGATTTTTGTG
ATGCTCGTCAGGGGGGCGGAGCCTATGGAAAAACGCCAGCAACGCGGCCTTTTTACGGTTCCTGGCCTTT
TGCTGGCCTTTTGCTCACATGTT
