>Addgene plasmid #131883 | pDONR221_RHBG | depositor partial sequence | sequence record 253166 | Codon-optimized ORF of RHBG
ATGGCAGGAAGCCCTTCCAGGGCAGCAGGCCGGAGACTGCAGCTGCCACTGCTGTGCCTGTTCCTGCAGG
GAGCAACCGCCGTGCTGTTCGCCGTGTTTGTGAGGTACAATCACAAGACAGACGCCGCCCTGTGGCACCG
CTCTAACCACAGCAATGCCGACAACGAGTTCTACTTTCGGTATCCCAGCTTTCAGGATGTGCACGCCATG
GTGTTCGTGGGCTTCGGCTTTCTGATGGTGTTTCTGCAGAGATATGGCTTCAGCTCCGTGGGCTTCACCT
TTCTGCTGGCAGCCTTCGCCCTGCAGTGGTCCACACTGGTGCAGGGCTTCCTGCACTCTTTTCACGGAGG
ACACATCCACGTGGGAGTGGAGTCCATGATCAATGCCGATTTTTGTGCAGGAGCCGTGCTGATCTCTTTC
GGCGCCGTGCTGGGCAAGACCGGACCTACACAGCTGCTGCTGATGGCCCTGCTGGAGGTGGTGCTGTTTG
GCATCAACGAGTTCGTGCTGCTGCACCTGCTGGGCGTGCGGGACGCAGGAGGCTCCATGACCATCCACAC
ATTCGGCGCCTACTTTGGCCTGGTGCTGAGCAGGGTGCTGTATCGCCCACAGCTGGAGAAGTCCAAGCAC
AGACAGGGCAGCGTGTACCACTCCGATCTGTTTGCCATGATCGGCACCATCTTCCTGTGGATCTTTTGGC
CCTCTTTCAATGCCGCCCTGACAGCCCTGGGAGCAGGACAGCACAGGACCGCCCTGAACACATACTATTC
TCTGGCAGCAAGCACCCTGGGCACATTCGCCCTGTCCGCCCTGGTGGGAGAGGACGGCCGCCTGGATATG
GTGCACATCCAGAATGCCGCCCTGGCAGGAGGAGTGGTGGTGGGCACCTCTAGCGAGATGATGCTGACAC
CCTTTGGCGCCCTGGCAGCAGGCTTCCTGGCAGGAACCGTGTCTACACTGGGCTACAAGTTCTTTACCCC
CATCCTGGAGAGCAAGTTTAAGGTGCAGGACACATGCGGCGTGCACAACCTGCACGGCATGCCTGGCGTG
CTGGGCGCCCTGCTGGGCGTGCTGGTGGCAGGCCTGGCCACCCACGAGGCCTATGGCGATGGCCTGGAGA
GCGTGTTCCCTCTGATCGCAGAGGGACAGAGGTCCGCCACCTCTCAGGCCATGCACCAGCTGTTCGGCCT
GTTTGTGACACTGATGTTTGCAAGCGTGGGAGGAGGACTGGGAGGACTGCTGCTGAAGCTGCCATTCCTG
GACTCCCCACCTAGGCTGCCAGCCCTGAGAGGACCCTCCTCTCTGGCCGGCGCCTGGCGCGCC
